>Addgene plasmid #146321 | pAc5.1B-EGFP-DmGW182-delmf1_F | depositor full sequence | sequence record 288766 | Full Sequence
CTTCAAGGAATTAATTCTATATTCTAAAAACACAAATGATACTTCTAAAAAAAATCATGAATGGCATCAA
CTCTGAATCAAATCTTTGCAGATGCACCTACTTCTCATTTCCACTGTCACATCATTTTTCCAGATCTCGC
TGCCTGTTATGTGGCCCACAAACCAAGACACGTTTTATGGCCATTAAAGCTGGCTGATCGTCGCCAAACA
CCAAATACATATCAATATGTACATTCGAGAAAGAAGCGATCAAAGAAGCGTCTTCGGGCGAGTAGGAGAA
TGCGGAGGAGAAGGAGAACGAGCTGATCTAGTATCTCTCCACAATCCAATGCCAACTGACCAACTGGCCA
TATTCGGAGCAATTTGAAGCCAATTTCCATCGCCTGGCGATCGCTCCATTCTTGGCTATATGTTTTTCAC
CGTTCCCGGGGCCATTTTCAAAGACTCGTCGGTAAGATAAGATTGTGTCACTCGCTGTCTCTCTTCATTT
GTCGAAGAATGCTGAGGAATTTCGCGATGACGTCGGCGAGTATTTTGAAGAATGAGAATAATTTGTATTT
ATACGAAAATCAGTTAGTGGAATTTTCTACAAAAACATGTTATCTATAGATAATTTTGTTGCAAAATATG
TTGACTATGACAAAGATTGTATGTATATACCTTTAATGTATTCTCATTTTCTTATGTATTTATAATGGCA
ATGATGATACTGATGATATTTTAAGATGATGCCAGACCACAGGCTGATTTCTGCGTCTTTTGCCGAACGC
AGTGCATGTGCGGTTGTTGTTTTTTGGAATAGTTTCAATTTTCGGACTGTCCGCTTTGATTTCAGTTTCT
TGGCTTATTCAAAAAGCAAAGTAAAGCCAAAAAAGCGAGATGGCAATACCAAATGCGGCAAAACGGTAGT
GGAAGGAAAGGGGTGCGGGGCAGCGGAAGGAAGGGTGGGGCGGGGCGTGGCGGGGTCTGTGGCTGGGCGC
GACGTCACCGACGTTGGAGCCACTCCTTTGACCATGTGTGCGTGTGTGTATTATTCGTGTCTCGCCACTC
GCCGGTTGTTTTTTTCTTTTTATCTCGCTCTCTCTAGCGCCATCTCGTACGCATGCTCAACGCACCGCAT
GTTGCCGTGTCCTTTATGCGTCATTTTGGCTCGAAATAGGCAATTATTTAAACAAAGATTAGTCAACGAA
AACGCTAAAATAAATAAGTCTACAATATGGTTACTTATTGCCATGTGTGTGCAGCCAACGATAGCAACAA
AAGCAACAACACAGTGGCTTTCCCTCTTTCACTTTTTGTTTGCAAGCGCGTGCGAGCAAGACGGCACGAC
CGGCAAACGCAATTACGCTGACAAAGAGCAGACGAAGTTTTGGCCGAAAAACATCAAGGCGCCTGATACG
AATGCATTTGCAATAACAATTGCGATATTTAATATTGTTTATGAAGCTGTTTGACTTCAAAACACACAAA
AAAAAAAATAAAACAAATTATTTGAAAGAGAATTAGGAATCGGACAGCTTATCGTTACGGGCTAACAGCA
CACCGAGACGAAATAGCTTACCTGACGTCACAGCCTCTGGAAGAACTGCCGCCAAGCAGAGAGAGAGAGA
AAAAGAGGGAGAGCAGCTTAGACCGCATGTGCTTGTGTGTGAGGCGTCTCTCTCTTCGTCTCCTGTTTGC
GCAAACGCATAGACTGCACTGAGAAAATCGATTACCTATTTTTTATGAATGAATATTTGCACTATTACTA
TTCAAAACTATTAAGATAGCAATCACATTCAATAGCCAAATACTATACCACCTGAGCGATGCAACGAAAT
GATCAATTTGAGCAAAAATGCTGCATATTTAGGACGGCATCATTATAGAAATGCTTCTTGCTGTGTACTT
TTCTCTCGTCTGGCAGCTGTTTCGCCGTTATTGTTAAAACCGGCTTAAGTTAGGTGTGTTTTCTACGACT
AGTGATGCCCCTACTAGAAGATGTGTGTTGCACAAATGTCCCTGAATAACCAATTTGAAGTGCAGATAGC
AGTAAACGTAAGCTAATATGAATATTATTTAACTGTAATGTTTTAATATCGCTGGACATTACTAATAAAC
CCACTATAAACACATGTACATATGTATGTTTTGGCATACAATGAGTAGTTGGGGAAAAAATGTGTAAAAG
CACCGTGACCATCACAGCATAAAGATAACCAGCTGAAGTATCGAATATGAGTAACCCCCAAATTGAATCA
CATGCCGCAACTGATAGGACCCATGGAAGTACACTCTTCATGGCGATATACAAGACACACACAAGCACGA
ACACCCAGTTGCGGAGGAAATTCTCCGTAAATGAAAACCCAATCGGCGAACAATTCATACCCATATATGG
TAAAAGTTTTGAACGCGACTTGAGAGCGGAGAGCATTGCGGCTGATAAGGTTTTAGCGCTAAGCGGGCTT
TATAAAACGGGCTGCGGGACCAGTTTTCATATCACTACCGTTTGAGTTCTTGTGCTGTGTGGATACTCCT
CCCGACACAAAGCCGCTCCATCAGCCAGCAGTCGTCTAATCCAGAGACCCCGGATCGGGGTACCAACATG
GTGAGCAAGGGCGAGGAGCTGTTCACCGGGGTGGTGCCCATCCTGGTCGAGCTGGACGGCGACGTAAACG
GCCACAAGTTCAGCGTGTCCGGCGAGGGCGAGGGCGATGCCACCTACGGCAAGCTGACCCTGAAGTTCAT
CTGCACCACCGGCAAGCTGCCCGTGCCCTGGCCCACCCTCGTGACCACCCTGACCTACGGCGTGCAGTGC
TTCAGCCGCTACCCCGACCACATGAAGCAGCACGACTTCTTCAAGTCCGCCATGCCCGAAGGCTACGTCC
AGGAGCGCACCATCTTCTTCAAGGACGACGGCAACTACAAGACCCGCGCCGAGGTGAAGTTCGAGGGCGA
CACCCTGGTGAACCGCATCGAGCTGAAGGGCATCGACTTCAAGGAGGACGGCAACATCCTGGGGCACAAG
CTGGAGTACAACTACAACAGCCACAACGTCTATATCATGGCCGACAAGCAGAAGAACGGCATCAAGGTGA
ACTTCAAGATCCGCCACAACATCGAGGACGGCAGCGTGCAGCTCGCCGACCACTACCAGCAGAACACCCC
CATCGGCGACGGCCCCGTGCTGCTGCCCGACAACCACTACCTGAGCACCCAGTCCGCCCTGAGCAAAGAC
CCCAACGAGAAGCGCGATCACATGGTCCTGCTGGAGTTCGTGACCGCCGCCGGGATCACTCTCGGCATGG
ACGAGCTGTACAAGCCAAGCTTGAATTCTGCAGATATCCAGCACAGTGGCGGCCGCGGTCCACCAATGTG
GAAGCCAAGCATTAACAATGGTACTGATCTTTGGGAGTCCAATTTGAGAAACGGAGGTCAGCCGGCCGCA
CAGCAAGTTCCAAAGCCGTCGTGGGGTCATACACCATCCTCTAACTTAGGTGGAACATGGGGTGAGGACG
ACGATGGCGCCGATAGTAGTAGTGTGTGGACTGGAGGAGCTGTTAGCAACGCGGGATCCGGAGCTGCAGT
GGGAGTAAACCAAGCCGGAGTTAATGTCGGTCCAGGCGGTGTTGTTTCGTCTGGCGGACCTCAGTGGGGA
CAAGGTGTCGTTGGCGTCGGACTTGGATCAACTGGAGGTAACGGGTCAAGCAATATAACTGGATCGTCTG
GAGTCGCAACAGGTAGTAGCGGAAACTCCAGCAACGCTGGTAACGGTTGGGGAGACCCTCGTGAAATACG
CCCTTTGGGAGTTGGTGGCTCCATGGATATTCGAAATGTTGAACATCGCGGCGGTAACGGTTCTGGAGCA
ACTTCGAGCGATCCACGAGACATTCGCATGATCGATCCGCGTGACCCTATTCGAGGAGATCCCCGTGGAA
TATCTGGTCGTCTTAATGGGACCTCTGAAATGTGGGGTCATCATCCACAAATGTCCCATAACCAGTTGCA
AGGTATCAACAAAATGGTTGGTCAAAGTGTAGCAACTGCCAGCACCAGTGTCGGAACATCTGGCTCGGGC
ATCGGTCCTGGAGGTCCCGGTCCTAGTACAGTATCAGGCAATATCCCAACACAGTGGGGGCCTGCTCAAC
CGGTAAGCGTTGGTGTAAGTGGTCCCAAAGACATGTCAAAACAGATAAGTGGATGGGAGGAACCATCACC
ACCGCCTCAGCGTCGCAGTATTCCTAACTACGATGATGGTACATCGTTGTGGGGTCAGCAAACTCGTGTT
CCCGCTGCAAGCGGTCACTGGAAAGACATGACTGATTCGATAGGTCGTAGTAGTCATCTCATGCGTGGCC
AAAGCCAAACGGGAGGTATAGGAATAGCCGGCGTTGGAAATAGCAATGTTCCAGTGGGAGCCAATCCAAG
TAATCCTATAAGCAGTGTAGTTGGACCTCAAGCCCGGATTCCATCTGTGGGCGGCGTACAACACAAACCA
GACGGCGGCGCTATGTGGGTGCATTCCGGCAATGTAGGTGGCAGAAATAATGTTGCTGCTGTTACTACTT
GGGGAGATGACACTCATAGCGTTAATGTCGGCGCTCCCAGCAGTGGCAGTGTATCCAGCAACAATTGGGT
TGATGACAAGTCCAACTCAACCTTGGCACAAAACTCTTGGAGCGACCCGGCCCCTGTTGGAGTTAGTTGG
GGCAATAAGCAAAGCAAACCGCCAAGCAATAGTGCTTCATCAGGTTGGAGCACTGCTGCGGGCGTGGTGG
ATGGGGTTGATCTAGGATCTGAGTGGAACACGCACGGGGGGATTATTGGAAAATCTCAGCAACAACAAAA
ACTAGCGGGACTTAACGTGGGAATGGTGAACGTAATTAACGCGGAGATCATTAAGCAAAGCAAGCAATAC
AGGATCCTTGTCGAGAACGGCTTTAAAAAGGAAGATGTAGAGCGGGCATTAGTGATTGCTAATATGAACA
TCGAAGAGGCAGCCGATATGCTCCGTGCCAACTCATCCCTATCAATGGATGGTTGGCGTCGACATGATGA
GTCCCTTGGATCTTATGCCGACCACAATAGTTCAACAAGCAGCGGTGGATTTGCTGGTCGTTACCCGGTC
AACAGTGGACAACCTTCAATGTCCTTTCCTCATAATAACCTTATGAATAACATGGGAGGTACCGCTGTTA
CTGGAGGTAACAACAATACAAACATGACAGCTTTACAGGTGCAAAAGTATTTAAATCAAGGGCAACATGG
TGTCGCTGTTGGACCGCAAGCCGTTGGTAATTCTTCAGCAGTATCTGTCGGATTTGGTCAGAACACGTCT
AACGCAGCAGTGGCAGGAGCAGCCTCTGTAAATATAGCAGCAAATACAAACAACCAACCGTCTGGTCAGC
AAATTCGCATGCTAGGCCAGCAAATTCAGTTGGCCATTCATAGTGGTTTCATATCTAGTCAGATATTGAC
TCAACCGCTAACTCAAACAACCCTTAACCTTTTAAACCAACTTCTTAGCAATATTAAGCATCTCCAGGCT
GCGCAGCAATCCCTTACCCGCGGGGGAAATGTCAATCCAATGGCAGTGAATGTGGCTATATCTAAATACA
AGCAGCAAATCCAGAATTTACAGAACCAGATAAATGCACAACAGGCTGTGTATGTAAAACAGCAAAATAT
GCAACCAACTTCACAACAACAACAGCCCCAACAACAGCAACTTCCTTCTGTTCATCTAAGTAACTCAGGC
AACGACTATTTAAGAGGTCACGATGCAATAAATAATTTGCAAAGCAACTTTTCTGAGCTCAATATTAATA
AGCCAAGTGGATATCAAGGAGCGTCCAATCAACAATCCCGATTAAATCAGTGGAAGCTTCCAGTATTAGA
TAAGGAGATCAACTCTGACAGTACGGAATTTTCTCGTGCCCCAGGTGCAACGAAACAAAATTTGACGGCC
AACACAAGCAACATAAACTCTTTGGGTCTTCAAAACGATAGTACATGGTCAACTGGACGCAGTATTGGTG
ACGGTTGGCCTGATCCCTCATCTGATAACGAGAATAAAGACTGGTCTGTTGCTCAGCCAACTTCAGCAGC
AACTGCTTACACTGATCTGGTCCAAGAGTTTGAGCCAGGCAAGCCATGGAAGGGTTCACAGATCAAAAGC
ATAGAAGATGATCCCAGCATTACACCAGGAAGCGTTGCTAGATCTCCATTGTCTATTAATTCGACGCCAA
AAGATGCTGACATATTTGCCAATACCGGTAAAAATTCACCGACTGATTTACCGCCACTAAGTTTATCGTC
GTCTACATGGAGTTTTAATCCAAACCAAAATTATCCGAGTCACAGTTGGTCTGACAATAGTCAACAATGT
ACCGCCACTTCGGAGCTTTGGACAAGCCCGCTAAATAAATCATCGTCTCGAGGTCCCCCGCCAGGATTGA
CTGCCAATTCAAATAAATCTGCAAATAGTAATGCGTCAACGCCAACAACTATTACCGGAGGTGCGAATGG
ATGGTTACAGCCTCGAAGTGGCGGTGTTCAAACCACAAACACTAATTGGACAGGTGGTAACACCACTTGG
GGCTCCAGTTGGTTGCTTTTGAAAAATCTAACAGCACAGATTGATGGTCCTACTTTGCGTACACTGTGTA
TGCAGCATGGGCCCCTTGTCAGCTTTCACCCGTATTTGAACCAAGGAATTGCCTTATGTAAATATACTAC
TCGTGAGGAGGCGAACAAGGCGCAAATGGCGTTAAACAACTGTGTCCTCGCCAACACCACAATATTTGCT
GAATCTCCCAGCGAGAACGAGGTGCAAAGCATTATGCAGCACTTACCACAAACTCCTTCCTCTACAAGCT
CTAGTGGAACTAGTGGTGGCAACGTCGGAGGCGTCGGCACTTCAGCCAATAATGCAAACAGTGGTTCTGC
AGCTTGTCTGTCCGGAAACAATAGCGGCAACGGAAACGGCAGCGCGAGCGGCGCCGGCAGCGGCAACAAT
GGCAACAGTAGCTGCAACAACAGTGCCGCCGGGGGGGGCAGCAGCAGCAACAACACGATTACCACTGTAG
CAAATTCGAATCTTGTTGGTTCTAGTGGCTCTGTCTCAAATTCCTCTGGCGTTACTGCTAACTCTAGTAC
TGTTTCTGTAGTTAGTTGTACAGCGAGTGGGAATTCCATAAATGGGGCAGGTACTGCAAACAGTTCTGGT
TCAAAGAGTAGTGCAAACAATTTAGCTAGCGGCCAGTCTAGCGCTTCTAACTTAACTAATAGCACCAATT
CAACATGGCGACAAACTAGCCAAAACCAAGCTCTTCAAAGTCAAAGCAGGCCATCAGGCAGAGAAGCTGA
CTTTGATTATATATCTCTCGTTTATTCCATTGTTGATGATTAATCTAGAGGGCCCGCGGTTCGAAGGTAA
GCCTATCCCTAACCCTCTCCTCGGTCTCGATTCTACGCGTACCGGTCATCATCACCATCACCATTGAGTT
TAAACCCGCTGATCAGCCTCGACTGTGCCTTCTAAGGCCTGAGCTCGCTGATCAGCCTCGATCGAGGATC
CAGACATGATAAGATACATTGATGAGTTTGGACAAACCACAACTAGAATGCAGTGAAAAAAATGCTTTAT
TTGTGAAATTTGTGATGCTATTGCTTTATTTGTAACCATTATAAGCTGCAATAAACAAGTTAACAACAAC
AATTGCATTCATTTTATGTTTCAGGTTCAGGGGGAGGTGTGGGAGGTTTTTTAAAGCAAGTAAAACCTCT
ACAAATGTGGTATGGCTGATTATGATCAGTCGACCGATGCCCTTGAGAGCCTTCAACCCAGTCAGCTCCT
TCCGGTGGGCGCGGGGCATGACTATCGTCGCCGCACTTATGACTGTCTTCTTTATCATGCAACTCGTAGG
ACAGGTGCCGGCAGCGCTCTGGGTCATTTTCGGCGAGGACCGCTTTCGCTGGAGCGCGACGATGATCGGC
CTGTCGCTTGCGGTATTCGGAATCTTGCACGCCCTCGCTCAAGCCTTCGTCACTGGTCCCGCCACCAAAC
GTTTCGGCGAGAAGCAGGCCATTATCGCCGGCATGGCGGCCGACGCGCTGGGCTACGTCTTGCTGGCGTT
CGCGACGCGAGGCTGGATGGCCTTCCCCATTATGATTCTTCTCGCTTCCGGCGGCATCGGGATGCCCGCG
TTGCAGGCCATGCTGTCCAGGCAGGTAGATGACGACCATCAGGGACAGCTTCAAGGATCGCTCGCGGCTC
TTACCAGCCAGCAAAAGGCCAGGAACCGTAAAAAGGCCGCGTTGCTGGCGTTTTTCCATAGGCTCCGCCC
CCCTGACGAGCATCACAAAAATCGACGCTCAAGTCAGAGGTGGCGAAACCCGACAGGACTATAAAGATAC
CAGGCGTTTCCCCCTGGAAGCTCCCTCGTGCGCTCTCCTGTTCCGACCCTGCCGCTTACCGGATACCTGT
CCGCCTTTCTCCCTTCGGGAAGCGTGGCGCTTTCTCAATGCTCACGCTGTAGGTATCTCAGTTCGGTGTA
GGTCGTTCGCTCCAAGCTGGGCTGTGTGCACGAACCCCCCGTTCAGCCCGACCGCTGCGCCTTATCCGGT
AACTATCGTCTTGAGTCCAACCCGGTAAGACACGACTTATCGCCACTGGCAGCAGCCACTGGTAACAGGA
TTAGCAGAGCGAGGTATGTAGGCGGTGCTACAGAGTTCTTGAAGTGGTGGCCTAACTACGGCTACACTAG
AAGGACAGTATTTGGTATCTGCGCTCTGCTGAAGCCAGTTACCTTCGGAAAAAGAGTTGGTAGCTCTTGA
TCCGGCAAACAAACCACCGCTGGTAGCGGTGGTTTTTTTGTTTGCAAGCAGCAGATTACGCGCAGAAAAA
AAGGATCTCAAGAAGATCCTTTGATCTTTTCTACGGGGTCTGACGCTCAGTGGAACGAAAACTCACGTTA
AGGGATTTTGGTCATGAGATTATCAAAAAGGATCTTCACCTAGATCCTTTTAAATTAAAAATGAAGTTTT
AAATCAATCTAAAGTATATATGAGTAAACTTGGTCTGACAGTTACCAATGCTTAATCAGTGAGGCACCTA
TCTCAGCGATCTGTCTATTTCGTTCATCCATAGTTGCCTGACTCCCCGTCGTGTAGATAACTACGATACG
GGAGGGCTTACCATCTGGCCCCAGTGCTGCAATGATACCGCGAGACCCACGCTCACCGGCTCCAGATTTA
TCAGCAATAAACCAGCCAGCCGGAAGGGCCGAGCGCAGAAGTGGTCCTGCAACTTTATCCGCCTCCATCC
AGTCTATTAATTGTTGCCGGGAAGCTAGAGTAAGTAGTTCGCCAGTTAATAGTTTGCGCAACGTTGTTGC
CATTGCTGCAGGCATCGTGGTGTCACGCTCGTCGTTTGGTATGGCTTCATTCAGCTCCGGTTCCCAACGA
TCAAGGCGAGTTACATGATCCCCCATGTTGTGCAAAAAAGCGGTTAGCTCCTTCGGTCCTCCGATCGTTG
TCAGAAGTAAGTTGGCCGCAGTGTTATCACTCATGGTTATGGCAGCACTGCATAATTCTCTTACTGTCAT
GCCATCCGTAAGATGCTTTTCTGTGACTGGTGAGTACTCAACCAAGTCATTCTGAGAATAGTGTATGCGG
CGACCGAGTTGCTCTTGCCCGGCGTCAACACGGGATAATACCGCGCCACATAGCAGAACTTTAAAAGTGC
TCATCATTGGAAAACGTTCTTCGGGGCGAAAACTCTCAAGGATCTTACCGCTGTTGAGATCCAGTTCGAT
GTAACCCACTCGTGCACCCAACTGATCTTCAGCATCTTTTACTTTCACCAGCGTTTCTGGGTGAGCAAAA
ACAGGAAGGCAAAATGCCGCAAAAAAGGGAATAAGGGCGACACGGAAATGTTGAATACTCATACTCTTCC
TTTTTCAATATTATTGAAGCATTTATCAGGGTTATTGTCTCATGAGCGGATACATATTTGAATGTATTTA
GAAAAATAAACAAATAGGGGTTCCGCGCACATTTCCCCGAAAAGTGCCACCTGACGTCTAAGAAACCATT
ATTATCATGACATTAACCTATAAAAATAGGCGTATCACGAGGCCCTTTCGT
Features (pLannotate 1.2.2; 10 found; start..end, strand, type, name):
     56..2568    +  promoter       Ac5 promoter: Drosophila melanogaster actin 5C promoter
   2588..3304    +  CDS            EGFP: EGFP is a basic (constitutively fluorescent) green fluorescent protein published in 1996, derived from Aequorea victoria. It is reported to be a rapidly-maturing weak dimer with moderate acid sensitivity.
   3347..7390    +  CDS            gw: GAWKY_DROME - Also known as GW182 From Drosophila melanogaster (Fruit fly).
   7416..7457    +  CDS            V5 tag: epitope tag from simian virus 5
   7557..7691    -  polyA_signal   SV40 poly(A) signal: SV40 polyadenylation signal
   7714..7798    -  CDS            large T antigen (fragment): large T antigen from SV40 (simian virus 40)
   7799..8269    +  CDS            TcR (fragment): tetracycline efflux protein; tet; confers resistance to tetracycline
   8313..8901    -  rep_origin     ori: high-copy-number ColE1/pMB1/pBR322/pUC origin of replication
   9072..9932    -  CDS            AmpR: β-lactamase; bla; confers resistance to ampicillin, carbenicillin, and related antibiotics
   9933..10037   -  promoter       AmpR promoter: bla
