[The description below was written by a language model from this plasmid's Addgene catalogue record and pLannotate feature annotations shown in this document.]
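Description:
pAc5.1B-EGFP-DmGW182-delmf1_F is an insect expression plasmid of about 10.1 kb for producing a GFP-tagged deletion variant of Drosophila melanogaster GW182 (the gw gene product) in fly cells. The catalogue lists the backbone as unknown, although the name and the annotated parts point to a pAc5.1-type vector. In bacteria it is maintained through a ColE1/pUC-family origin and selected with ampicillin via the β-lactamase gene and its own bla promoter. The feature annotation describes the origin as high copy, whereas the catalogue entry records the plasmid as low copy. A partial tetracycline-resistance fragment and a short SV40 large T antigen fragment are also annotated; these appear to be non-functional backbone remnants.

The expression cassette is driven by the Drosophila actin 5C (Ac5) promoter, a strong constitutive promoter in insect cells. It directs an EGFP coding sequence followed shortly downstream by the gw open reading frame, consistent with an N-terminal EGFP fusion that allows the protein to be visualised or detected through the fluorescent tag. A V5 epitope sequence lies just after the gw coding region, but the record does not indicate whether it is read in frame with the insert or preceded by a stop codon. An SV40 polyadenylation signal lies downstream of the cassette. The "delmf1" designation implies a deletion within GW182, but the record does not define which residues or motif are removed. The associated publication concerns a C-terminal silencing domain of GW182 required for miRNA function, so the construct was presumably used to test mutant GW182 proteins in miRNA-mediated silencing. The available sequence is depositor-supplied and may be theoretical.
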