Addgene plasmid #146321: pAc5.1B-EGFP-DmGW182-delmf1_F
Purpose: Insect Expression of DmGW182-delmf1
Depositing lab: Elisa Izaurralde. Depositing organization: Max Planck Institute for Developmental Biology. Publication: A C-terminal silencing domain in GW182 is essential for miRNA function. Eulalio A, Helms S, Fritzsch C, Fauser M, Izaurralde E. RNA. 2009 Jun;15(6):1067-77. doi: 10.1261/rna.1605509. Epub 2009 Apr 21. PubMed 19383769.
Backbone
  Vector backbone: Unknown
  Vector type: Insect Expression
Growth in bacteria
  Bacterial resistance: Ampicillin, 100 μg/mL
  Growth temperature: 37°C
  Growth strain: DH5alpha
  Copy number: Low Copy
Gene/Insert
  Gene/Insert name: DmGW182-delmf1
  Species: D. melanogaster (fly)
  Entrez Gene: gw (a.k.a. Dmel_CG31992, CG11484, CG31992, CG9905, Dmel\CG31992, GQ182, GW, GW182, Gw, Gw182, anon-EST:Posey205, dGW182, gw182)
  Cloning method: Unknown
Terms and licenses: Academic/Nonprofit Terms; Industry Terms: Not Available to Industry
Depositor comments: Plasmids from this collection were made available to the research community and donated after the lab closed. Please note that the sequence provided by the depositing laboratory may be theoretical/predicted or based on Sanger sequencing results. There may be discrepancies between sequencing results obtained by Addgene and the depositor sequence. If an Addgene verified sequence is not available, please contact before placing your order to request that our lab fully sequence the plasmid.
How to cite: pAc5.1B-EGFP-DmGW182-delmf1_F was a gift from Elisa Izaurralde (Addgene plasmid # 146321 ; http://n2t.net/addgene:146321 ; RRID:Addgene_146321)
